Addgene plasmid #196247: pHMattR3-attR4-GFP
Purpose: (Empty Backbone) pHM1 derived plasmid containing the Gateway cassette attR3-attR4 and GFP gene
Depositing lab: Bing Yang. Depositing organization: University of Missouri at Columbia. Publication: Efficient CRISPR-Cas9 based cytosine base editors for phytopathogenic bacteria. Li C, Wang L, Cseke LJ, Vasconcelos F, Huguet-Tapia JC, Gassmann W, Pauwels L, White FF, Dong H, Yang B. Commun Biol. 2023 Jan 17;6(1):56. doi: 10.1038/s42003-023-04451-8. PubMed 36646768.
Backbone
  Vector backbone: pHM1
  Vector type: Bacterial Expression
  Selectable markers: Spectinomycin
Growth in bacteria
  Bacterial resistance: Chloramphenicol and Spectinomycin, 25 & 50 μg/mL
  Growth temperature: 37°C
  Growth strain: ccdB Survival
  Copy number: Low Copy
Terms and licenses: Academic/Nonprofit Terms; Industry Terms: Not Available to Industry
How to cite: pHMattR3-attR4-GFP was a gift from Bing Yang (Addgene plasmid # 196247 ; http://n2t.net/addgene:196247 ; RRID:Addgene_196247)
