[The description below was written by a language model from this plasmid's Addgene catalogue record and pLannotate feature annotations shown in this document.]
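Description:
pHMattR3-attR4-GFP is a roughly 16.3 kb empty Gateway destination vector built on pHM1, a broad-host-range cosmid-type backbone, and catalogued for bacterial expression. The annotation shows the pSa origin with its RepA replication protein, consistent with the recorded low copy number. It also shows a fragment of the lambda cos site, an incP oriT with neighbouring traJ and traK sequences that would allow conjugal mobilisation, and a parA partitioning gene. Other backbone remnants include a class 1 integron integrase and the osa and nuc genes of pSa. A ColE1/pUC-type origin is also annotated next to the cassette. Maintenance selection is by spectinomycin through the aadA (SmR) gene. The kanamycin and gentamicin resistance genes are present only as fragments.

The payload is a Gateway cassette flanked by attR3 and attR4. The annotation software labels the attR4 end as attR1 overlapping an attB4 core, so that end is identified from the plasmid name rather than the feature call. The cassette carries the ccdB gyrase toxin and a chloramphenicol acetyltransferase gene, which is why the plasmid is grown in a ccdB-tolerant strain under chloramphenicol plus spectinomycin. An LR reaction replaces the cassette with fragments from matching entry clones, and loss of ccdB counter-selects unrecombined vector. Immediately downstream lies a superfolder GFP coding sequence followed by the rrnB T1 and T7Te terminators. No promoter for GFP is annotated, so the record does not state how GFP is expressed. A short avrXa10 fragment follows the terminators. The associated publication concerns CRISPR-Cas9 cytosine base editors for phytopathogenic bacteria, which suggests the vector serves to assemble such components for delivery into those hosts, with GFP as a fluorescent marker.
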