Features (pLannotate 1.2.2; 36 found; start..end, strand, type, name):
     96..684     -  rep_origin     ori: high-copy-number ColE1/pMB1/pBR322/pUC origin of replication
    717..738     +  misc_feature   MCS (fragment): pUC18/19 multiple cloning site
    800..820     +  protein_bind   attB4: mutant version of attB; core recombination site for the Gateway® BP reaction BP Clonase™
    804..923     +  protein_bind   attR1: mutant version of attR; recombination site for the Gateway® LR reaction LR Clonase™
    964..1269    -  CDS            ccdB: CcdB, a bacterial toxin that poisons DNA gyrase; ccdB; Plasmids containing the ccdB gene cannot be propagated in standard E. coli strains.
   1274..1432    -  CDS            ccdA (fragment): CCDA_ECO57 - Also known as H, letA. Experimental evidence at protein level: Swiss-Prot protein existence level 1. Antitoxin component of a type II toxin-antitoxin (TA) system which inhibits the post-segregational killing (PSK) of plasmid-free cells, also referred to as a plasmid addiction system. Binds to and blocks the activity of CcdB; will also remove bound CcdB protein from the CcdB-GyrA complex by forming a CcdA-CcdB complex, a process termed rejuvenation. Functions as a transcriptional corepressor for the ccdAB operon, repression also requires CcdB (By similarity). From Escherichia coli
   1589..2269    -  CDS            CmR: chloramphenicol acetyltransferase confers resistance to chloramphenicol
   2270..2299    -  promoter       cat promoter (fragment): promoter of the E. coli cat gene encoding chloramphenicol acetyltransferase
   2323..2353    -  promoter       lac UV5 promoter: E. coli lac promoter with an "up" mutation
   2378..2501    -  protein_bind   attR3: mutant version of attR; recombination site for the Gateway® LR reaction LR Clonase™
   2505..2545    +  CDS            lacZα (fragment): LacZα fragment of β-galactosidase; lacZ fragment
   2720..3433    +  CDS            superfolder GFP: GFP variant that folds robustly even when fused to poorly folded proteins (Pédelacq et al., 2006)
   3445..3516    +  terminator     rrnB T1 terminator: transcription terminator T1 from the E. coli rrnB gene
   3532..3559    +  terminator     T7Te terminator: phage T7 early transcription terminator
   3571..3765    +  CDS            avrXa10 (fragment): AVX10_XANOO - Experimental evidence at protein level: Swiss-Prot protein existence level 1. Avirulence protein. Induces the hypersensitive response (HR)in rice plants carrying the resistance gene Xa10. Activity depends on the presence of the core repeat domains; replacement with repeat domains from other proteins (AvrBs3 of X.euvesicatoria (AC P14727) or AvrXa7 of this organism) does not elicit the HR. Probably acts as a transcription factor in its host plant (rice) to induce plant resistance or disease. From Xanthomonas oryzae pv. oryzae.
   4384..5049    -  CDS            parA: PARA_RHIRD - Protein predicted: Swiss-Prot protein existence level 4. From Rhizobium radiobacter (Agrobacterium tumefaciens) (Agrobacterium radiobacter).
   5319..5426    -  rep_origin     oriV (fragment): incP origin of replication
   5602..5824    -  misc_feature   cos (fragment): lambda cos site; allows packaging into phage lambda particles
   5825..6046    -  CDS            YMUC_SALTM: Protein predicted: Swiss-Prot protein existence level 4. From Salmonella typhimurium.
   6057..6278    -  CDS            int (fragment): INT2_ECOLX - Protein inferred from homology: Swiss-Prot protein existence level 3. Putative integrase believed to be involved in the insertion of antibiotic resistance genes into plasmids and transposons. From Escherichia coli.
   6503..6607    -  CDS            uvp1 (fragment): UVP1_ECOLX - Protein inferred from homology: Swiss-Prot protein existence level 3. Cooperates with the mucAB genes in the DNA repair process. Could be a resolvase-invertase protein. From Escherichia coli.
   6603..6887    -  CDS            traJ (fragment): oriT-recognizing protein; traJ
   6920..7029    -  oriT           oriT: incP origin of transfer
   7255..7653    +  CDS            traK: TRAK4_ECOLX - Experimental evidence at protein level: Swiss-Prot protein existence level 1. From Escherichia coli.
   7774..7920    -  CDS            TRA2_ECOLX (fragment): Protein predicted: Swiss-Prot protein existence level 4. Required for transposition of transposon Tn903. From Escherichia coli.
   8105..8658    +  CDS            KanR (fragment): aminoglycoside phosphotransferase; aph(3')-Ia; confers resistance to kanamycin in bacteria or G418 (Geneticin®) in eukaryotes
   8655..8747    -  CDS            qacE (fragment): QACE_ECOLX - Protein inferred from homology: Swiss-Prot protein existence level 3. Multidrug exporter. Is implicated for the resistance to bacteriocidal quaternary ammonium compounds. From Escherichia coli.
   8911..9702    -  CDS            SmR: aminoglycoside adenylyltransferase (Murphy, 1985); aadA; confers resistance to spectinomycin and streptomycin
   9709..9765    -  CDS            GmR (fragment): gentamycin acetyltransferase; aacC1; confers resistance to gentamycin
   9851..10861   +  CDS            int (sequence partly withheld): INT2_ECOLX - Protein inferred from homology: Swiss-Prot protein existence level 3. Putative integrase believed to be involved in the insertion of antibiotic resistance genes into plasmids and transposons. From Escherichia coli.
  10996..11562   -  CDS            osa: OSA_SHIFL - Experimental evidence at protein level: Swiss-Prot protein existence level 1. Suppression of A.tumefaciens oncogenicity. From Shigella flexneri.
  11568..12167   -  CDS            YNU2_SHIFL: Protein predicted: Swiss-Prot protein existence level 4. From Shigella flexneri.
  12374..12895   -  CDS            nuc: NUC_SHIFL - Protein inferred from homology: Swiss-Prot protein existence level 3. From Shigella flexneri.
  12895..13521   -  CDS            YNU1_SHIFL: Protein predicted: Swiss-Prot protein existence level 4. May influence the expression of the nuc gene. From Shigella flexneri.
  13761..14196   -  rep_origin     pSa ori: origin of replication from bacterial plasmid pSa
  14233..15204   -  CDS            RepA: replication protein of plasmid pSa; repA
>Addgene plasmid #196247 | pHMattR3-attR4-GFP | addgene full sequence | sequence record 500102 | Addgene NGS Result
AACGTCAGAAGCCGACTGCACTATAGCAGCGGAGGGGTTGGAGCAAAAGGCCAGCAAAAGGCCAGGAACC
GTAAAAAGGCCGCGTTGCTGGCGTTTTTCCATAGGCTCCGCCCCCCTGACGAGCATCACAAAAATCGACG
CTCAAGTCAGAGGTGGCGAAACCCGACAGGACTATAAAGATACCAGGCGTTTCCCCCTGGAAGCTCCCTC
GTGCGCTCTCCTGTTCCGACCCTGCCGCTTACCGGATACCTGTCCGCCTTTCTCCCTTCGGGAAGCGTGG
CGCTTTCTCATAGCTCACGCTGTAGGTATCTCAGTTCGGTGTAGGTCGTTCGCTCCAAGCTGGGCTGTGT
GCACGAACCCCCCGTTCAGCCCGACCGCTGCGCCTTATCCGGTAACTATCGTCTTGAGTCCAACCCGGTA
AGACACGACTTATCGCCACTGGCAGCAGCCACTGGTAACAGGATTAGCAGAGCGAGGTATGTAGGCGGTG
CTACAGAGTTCTTGAAGTGGTGGCCTAACTACGGCTACACTAGAAGGACAGTATTTGGTATCTGCGCTCT
GCTGAAGCCAGTTACCTTCGGAAAAAGAGTTGGTAGCTCTTGATCCGGCAAACAAACCACCGCTGGTAGC
GGTGGTTTTTTTGTTTGCAAGCAGCAGATTACGCGCAGAAAAAAAGGATCTCAAGAAGATCCTTTGATCT
TTTCTACGAATTCATTGGTACCCGGGGATCCTCTAGAGGGCCCGAGCGGATAACAATTTCACACAGGAAA
CAGCTATGACCATGATTACGCCAAGCTATCAACTTTGTATAGAAAAGTTGAACGAGAAACGTAAAATGAT
ATAAATATCAATATATTAAATTAGATTTTGCATAAAAAACAGACTACATAATACTGTAAAACACAACATA
TCCAGTCACTATGGTCGACCTGCAGACTGGCTGTGTATAAGGGAGCCTGACATTTATATTCCCCAGAACA
TCAGGTTAATGGCGTTTTTGATGTCATTTTCGCGGTGGCTGAGATCAGCCACTTCTTCCCCGATAACGGA
GACCGGCACACTGGCCATATCGGTGGTCATCATGCGCCAGCTTTCATCCCCGATATGCACCACCGGGTAA
AGTTCACGGGGGACTTTATCTGACAGCAGACGTGCACTGGCCAGGGGGATCACCATCCGTCGCCCGGGCG
TGTCAATAATATCACTCTGTACATCCACAAACAGACGATAACGGCTCTCTCTTTTATAGGTGTAAACCTT
AAACTGCATTTCACCAGGCCCTGTTCTCGTCGGCAAAAGAGCCGTTCATTTCAATAAACCGGGCGACCTC
AGCCATCCCTTCTTGATTTTCCGCTTTCCAGCGTTCGGCACGCAGACGACGGGCTTCATTCTGCATGGTT
GTGCTTACCGAACCGGAGATACTGACATCATATATGCCTTGAGCAACTGATAGCTGTCGCTGTCAACTGT
CACTGTAATACGCTGCTTCATAGCATACCTCTTTTTGACATACTTCGGGTATACATATCAGTATATATTC
TTATACCGCAAAAATCAGCGCGCAAATACGCATACTGTTATCTGGCTTTTAGTAAGCCGGATCCTCTAGA
TTACGCCCCGCCTGCCACTCATCGCAGTACTGTTGTAATTCATTAAGCATTCTGCCGACATGGAAGCCAT
CACAAACGGCATGATGAACCTGAATCGCCAGCGGCATCAGCACCTTGTCGCCTTGCGTATAATATTTGCC
CATGGTGAAAACGGGGGCGAAGAAGTTGTCCATATTGGCCACGTTTAAATCAAAACTGGTGAAACTCACC
CAGGGATTGGCTGAGACGAAAAACATATTCTCAATAAACCCTTTAGGGAAATAGGCCAGGTTTTCACCGT
AACACGCCACATCTTGCGAATATATGTGTAGAAACTGCCGGAAATCGTCGTGGTATTCACTCCAGAGCGA
TGAAAACGTTTCAGTTTGCTCATGGAAAACGGTGTAACAAGGGTGAACACTATCCCATATCACCAGCTCA
CCGTCTTTCATTGCCATACGGAATTCCGGATGAGCATTCATCAGGCGGGCAAGAATGTGAATAAAGGCCG
GATAAAACTTGTGCTTATTTTTCTTTACGGTCTTTAAAAAGGCCGTAATATCCAGCTGAACGGTCTGGTT
ATAGGTACATTGAGCAACTGACTGAAATGCCTCAAAATGTTCTTTACGATGCCATTGGGATATATCAACG
GTGGTATATCCAGTGATTTTTTTCTCCATTTTAGCTTCCTTAGCTCCTGAAAATCTCGACGGATCCTAAC
TCAAAATCCACACATTATACGAGCCGGAAGCATAAAGTGTAAAGCCTGGGGTGCCTAATGCGGCCGCCAT
AGTGACTGGATATGTTGTGTTTTACAGTATTATGTAGTCTGTTTTTTATGCAAAATCTAATTTAATATAT
TGATATTTATATCATTTTACGTTTCTCGTTCAACTTTATTATACATAGTTGATAATTCACTGGCCGTCGT
TTTACAACGTCGTGACTGGGAAAACGAGCTCAAGCTTGTGAAACGTGATTTCATGCGTCATTTTGAATAT
TTTGTAAATCTTATTTAATAATGTGTGCGGCAATTCACATTTAATTTATGAATGTTTTCTTAACATCGCG
GCAACTCAAGAAACGGCAGGTTCGGATCTTAGCTACTAGAGAAAGAGGAGAAATACTAGATGCGTAAAGG
CGAAGAGCTGTTCACTGGTGTCGTCCCTATTCTGGTGGAACTGGATGGTGATGTCAACGGTCATAAGTTT
TCCGTGCGTGGCGAGGGTGAAGGTGACGCAACTAATGGTAAACTGACGCTGAAGTTCATCTGTACTACTG
GTAAACTGCCGGTTCCTTGGCCGACTCTGGTAACGACGCTGACTTATGGTGTTCAGTGCTTTGCTCGTTA
TCCGGACCATATGAAGCAGCATGACTTCTTCAAGTCCGCCATGCCGGAAGGCTATGTGCAGGAACGCACG
ATTTCCTTTAAGGATGACGGCACGTACAAAACGCGTGCGGAAGTGAAATTTGAAGGCGATACCCTGGTAA
ACCGCATTGAGCTGAAAGGCATTGACTTTAAAGAGGACGGCAATATCCTGGGCCATAAGCTGGAATACAA
TTTTAACAGCCACAATGTTTACATCACCGCCGATAAACAAAAAAATGGCATTAAAGCGAATTTTAAAATT
CGCCACAACGTGGAGGATGGCAGCGTGCAGCTGGCTGATCACTACCAGCAAAACACTCCAATCGGTGATG
GTCCTGTTCTGCTGCCAGACAATCACTATCTGAGCACGCAAAGCGTTCTGTCTAAAGATCCGAACGAGAA
ACGCGATCATATGGTTCTGCTGGAGTTCGTAACCGCAGCGGGCATCACGCATGGTATGGATGAACTGTAC
AAATGACCAGGCATCAAATAAAACGAAAGGCTCAGTCGAAAGACTGGGCCTTTCGTTTTATCTGTTGTTT
GTCGGTGAACGCTCTCTACTAGAGTCACACTGGCTCACCTTCGGGTGGGCCTTTCTGCGTTTATAAGCTT
ACCAGGATCGGGGGCGGCCTCCCGGATCCTGGTACGCCCATCGCTGCCGACCTGGCAGCGTCCAGCACCG
TGATGTGGGAACAAGATGCGGCCCCCTTCGCAGGGGCAGCGGATGATTTCCCGGCATTCAACGAAGAGGA
GCTCGCATGGTTGATGGAGCTATTGCCTCAGTCAGGCTCAGTCGGAGGGACGATCTGAGGGGCGGCAGGG
ATTCGAGTAAGAAACCTCTACTGACAGCAAGTTAGCTCACTTTTGGCTGTGTTTTACACGAATCCCTGCC
GACCCTCTTCTACAATCCCAACCGCCGCCACGGTTCAACTGGCGACCTGTCCCCTGTAGCGTTTGAATGG
CGCTACGCGCAGCGAGGGTCTTGAGTGACTACCGAAGCCTGGGCATAGCAGTTTGCCCCGCATCAACTTC
GCGCATTGCTGGGCGAACACCCAGGCAGCCTGATCGACGCTGCAGCAGACCGCGTGGAGGGATCCCGGGC
CCTCGACGGAATGTTCAATCCTGTAGCGCATTTGCTCCGTCATCCTTTGGCCTCCAAATACAGTGCCCAT
GCTTCCTCTATAATGACGCCTTGCACGACGCCACGCCGCATAGCTTCCTCTGCGATTTCTTCGGAAACGT
GCGGCAGCACTTTGGCGTGCACCTGGCCGGTGCGCTCGCTCTTCTTGCGACCGGGCTTTCCGCGCGGCGA
CCGATCAACGAACCCCCTCGCCTCCCCTACTGCGTCAGCCTTGGCGATGGCCGCTTCGCTGGCCGGCTTC
GCGGTCCGTTTCAGCGACCCTAGATCTAGTTTGAAATCATTCATCGCAGTGCCTCCGTTAGCTTCTTAAA
TATTGCCATGGCGAAGGCCTCGGCGTTTTCGATTGCCGCCGCCATATTGCCTTGCTTCGATTTCATTGAA
TGGAGATTGCCGCCGAACTGAAAAAGCGCGGAATATGCCGTCCGCTCTACAAGTGGCGGTTCGATGATTT
CTACTCCGTTTTCGATGAGTGATGCCTTGATGCCGGTGTATTCATGTGAACGGATCGCGGGGCTAACCAT
GGTGAACACGACCGCATGAGCTATTTTCCGGTCTATTGCTTCTTCTTCTTCTGCAATCAGCTGTAGCGAC
TGCGCGCCTATGGTTGCGTCCAGTGCCTTGGGGCGCATTGGAATTAGCACCAAGTCTGCTTGAGATATTG
CTCTAGAGACCATGCGCGACGCTACACCTTCAAGGTCAACAATGACCACGGCTCCATCAACGTCATGCTG
CTTGATCGTCTTGACGATGCTGGATTCGGTTACGTCGCTTAGAGCTGTGATATTCTCCGGGACTTCCCCC
GCGTTTGCCCAAATAGTCAATGACCGGTTAGGGTCGCAATCCAACATGGTGACGGGGACACCCTTATGCG
CAAGCTCGGTTCCCAGCACCACGGCGGTGGTGGATTTCCCTGCCCCGCCCTTTGATGAAGCCACTACGAC
AACAGGCATATGTCATTCTCCGGTTAAATCGATAATCTGGTTTATTCAAATACCCGGTAAAAGTTGATAT
CGGATTAATAATTAAATCCGGTAAATGAATTGACCGGATTTAAACACACACCCGGTTTTGATTGCAACCG
GGTATTTACACAAATCCGATAATTACAATTACCGGATAAGCGAAATTACCCGGTATTTCAATGAACCGGG
TATCGCATCAAATCGGATATGCCGACTGGCTAAAGTAAAGAAGCAGTTAATTTTCAATGCGGGGAATTGG
TGTCTCGCACACGGCTTCGACGGCGTTTCTGGCGCGTTTGCAGGGCCATAGACGGCCGCCAGCCCAGCGG
CGAGGGCAACCAGCCCGGTGAGCGTCGGAAAGGCGCTGGAAGCCCCGTAGCGACGCGGAGAGGGGCGAGA
CAAGCCAAGGGCGCAGGCTCGATGCGCAGCACGACATAGCCGGTTCTCGCAAGGACGAGAATTTCCCTGC
GGTGCCCCTCAAGTGTCAATGAAAGTTTCCAACGCGAGCCATTCGCGAGAGCCTTGAGTCCACGCTAGAT
CCCTCCACGCACGTTGTGATATGTAGATGATAATCATTATCACTTTACGGGTCCTTTCCGGTGATCCGAC
AGGTTACGGGGCGGCGACCTCGCGGGTTTTCGCTATTTATGAAAATTTTCCGGTTTAAGGCGTTTCCGTT
CTTCTTCGTCATAACTTAATGTTTTTATTTAAAATACCCTCTGAAAAGAAAGGAAACGACAGGTGCTGAA
AGCGAGCTTTTTGGGATCTCGTCTACCGTGTACCCACTCTCACGGCCGACGAAACGCTTAAAGGAACAAT
AGCCATACGTTCGCTTCTCACGCTGCAACGTTATCAGGCATGGCGGCAGCTCGTTGCTGAATAGCTTCTC
ATTGAAAAAATCGTAGGCTCTCTGAAGTTCATCGTAGGTTTCGGGTGTAGGCAAATTCACTGCTAACCTC
ACATATATGTATTGTGCAATACACATAATTTAGATGATCGGTCGAATGCGTGTGCTGCGCAAAAACCCAG
AACCACGGCCAGGAATGCCCGGCGCGCGGATACTTCCGCTCAAGGGCGTCGGGAAGCGCAACGCCGCTGC
GGCCCTCGGCCTGGTCCTTCAGCCACCATGCCCGTGCACGCGACAGCTGCTCGCGCAGGCTGGGTGCCAA
GCTCTCGGGTAACATCAAGGCCCGATCTGCTCGGCCATTCCGACGTCTCTACGACGATGATTTACACGCA
TGTGCTGAAAGTTGGCGGTGCCGGAGTGCGCTCACCGCTTGATGCGCTGCCGCCCCTCACTAGTGAGAGG
TAGGGCAGCGCAAGTCAATCCTGGCGGATTCACTACCCCTGCGCGAAGGCCATCGGTGCCGCATCGAACG
GCCGGTTGCGGAAAGTCCTCCCTGCGTCCGCTGATGGCCGGCAGCAGCCCGTCGTTGCCTGATGGATCAG
CAAGCAGAATTTTCATTTGCTTAATATCATCTTCCGAAAGTGACGGTTTTCTTCCCCCTACACGGCCCCT
TGCGCGAGCAGCTGCGAGTCCAGATCGTGGCATCACCGAACCGCGCCGTGCGCGGGTCGTCGGTGAGCCA
GAGTTTCAGCAGGCCGCCCAGGCGGCCCAGGTCGCCATTGATGCGGGCCAGCTCGCGGACGTGCTCATAG
TCCACGACGCCCGTGATTTTGTAGCCCTGGCCGACGGCCAGCAGGTAGGCCGACAGGCTCATGCCGGCCG
CCGCCGCCTTTTCCTCAATCGCTCTTCGTTCGTCTGGAAGGCAGTACACCTTGATAGGTGGGCTGCCCTT
CCTGGTTGGCTTGGTTTCATCAGCCATCCGCTTGCCCTCATCTGTTACGCCGGCGGTAGCCGGCCAGCCT
CGCAGAGCAGGATTCCCGTTGAGCACCGCCAGGTGCGAATAAGGGACAGTGAAGAAGGAACACCCGCTCG
CGGGTGGGCCTACTTCACCTATCCTGCCCGGCTGACGCCGTTGGATACACCAAGGAAAGTCTACACGAAC
CCTTTGGCAAAATCCTGTATATCGTGCGAAAAAGGATGGATATACCGAAAAAATCGCTATAATGACCCCG
AAGCAGGGTTATGCAGCGGAAAAGCGCTGCTTCCCTGCTGTTTTGTGGAATATCTACCGACTGGAAACAG
GCAAATGCAGGAAATTACTGAACTGAGGGGACAGGCGAGAGACGATGCCAAAGAGCTACACCGACGAGCT
GGCCGAGTGGGTTGAATCCCGCGCGGCCAAGAAGCGCCGGCGTGATGAGGCTGCGGTTGCGTTCCTGGCG
GTGAGGGCGGATGTCGAGGCGGCGTTAGCGTCCGGCTATGCGCTCGTCACCATTTGGGAGCACATGCGGG
AAACGGGGAAGGTCAAGTTCTCCTACGAGACGTTCCGCTCGCACGCCAGGCGGCACATCAAGGCCAAGCC
CGCCGATGTGCCCGCACCGCAGGCCAAGGCTGCGGAACCCGCGCCGGCACCCAAGACGCCGGAGCCACGG
CGGCCGAAGCAGGGGGGCAAGGCTGAAAAGCCGGCCCCCGCTGCGGCCCCGACCGGCTTCACCTTCAACC
CAACACCGGACAAAAAGGATCTATCTCATCTGCGCAAGGCAGAACGTGAAGACGGCCGCCCTGGACCTCG
CCCGCGAGCGCCAGGCGCACGAGGCCGGCGCGCGGACCCGCGCCACGGCCCACGAGCGGACGCCGCAGCA
GGAGCGCTGAGGTCTGCCTCGTGAAGAAGGTGTTGCTGACTCATACCAGGCCTGAATCGCCCCATCATCC
AGCCAGAAAGTGAGGGAGCCACGGTTGATGAGAGCTTTGTTGTAGGTGGACCAGTTGGTGATTTTGAACT
TTTGCTTTGCCACGGAACGGTCTGCGTTGTCGGGAAGATGCGTGATCTGATCCTTCAACTCAGCAAAAGT
TCGATTTATTCAACAAAGCCACGTTGTGTCTCAAAATCTCTGATGTTACATTGCACAAGATAAAAATATA
TCATCATGAACAATAAAACTGTCTGCTTACATAAACAGTAATACAAGGGGTGTTATGAGCCATATTCAAC
GGGAAACGTCTTGCTCGAGGCCGCGATTAAATTCCAACATGGATGCTGATTTATATGGGTATAAATGGGC
TCGCGATAATGTCGGGCAATCAGGTGCGACAATCTATCGATTGTATGGGAAGCCCGATGCGCCAGAGTTG
TTTCTGATACATGGCAAAGGTAGCGTTGCCAATGATGTTACAGATGAGATGGTCAGACTAAACTGGCTGA
CGGAATTTATGCCTCTTCCGACCATCAAGCATTTTATCCGTACTCCTGATGATGCATGGTTACTCACCAC
TGCGATCCCCGGGAAAACAGCATTCCAGGTATTAGAAGAATATCCTGATTCAGGTGAAAATATTGTTGAT
GCGCTGGCAGTGTTCCTGCGCCGGTTGCATTCGATTCCTGTTTGTAATTGTCCTTTTAACAGCGATCGCG
TATTTCGTCTCGCTCAGGCGCAATCACGAATGAATAACGGTTTGGTTGATGCGAGTGATTTTGATGACGA
GCGTAATGGCTGGCCTGTTGAACAAGTCTGGAAAGAAATGCATAAGCTAGCTTAGTAAAGCCCTCGCTAG
ATTTTAATGCGGATGTTGCGATTACTTCGCCAACTATTGCGATAACAAGAAAAAGCCAGCCTTTCATGAT
ATATCTCCCAATTTGTGTAGGGCTTATTATGCACGCTTAAAAATAATAAAAGCAGACTTGACCTGATAGT
TTGGCTGTGAGCAATTATGTGCTTAGTGCATCTAACGCTTGAGTTAAGCCGCGCCGCGAAGCGGCGTCGG
CTTGAACGAATTGTTAGACATTATTTGCCGACTACCTTGGTGATCTCGCCTTTCACGTAGTGGACAAATT
CTTCCAACTGATCTGCGCGCGAGGCCAAGCGATCTTCTTCTTGTCCAAGATAAGCCTGTCTAGCTTCAAG
TATGACGGGCTGATACTGGGCCGGCAGGCGCTCCATTGCCCAGTCGGCAGCGACATCCTTCGGCGCGATT
TTGCCGGTTACTGCGCTGTACCAAATGCGGGACAACGTAAGCACTACATTTCGCTCATCGCCAGCCCAGT
CGGGCGGCGAGTTCCATAGCGTTAAGGTTTCATTTAGCGCCTCAAATAGATCCTGTTCAGGAACCGGATC
AAAGAGTTCCTCCGCCGCTGGACCTACCAAGGCAACGCTATGTTCTCTTGCTTTTGTCAGCAAGATAGCC
AGATCAATGTCGATCGTGGCTGGCTCGAAGATACCTGCAAGAATGTCATTGCGCTGCCATTCTCCAAATT
GCAGTTCGCGCTTAGCTGGATAACGCCACGGAATGATGTCGTCGTGCACAACAATGGTGACTTCTACAGC
GCGGAGAATCTCGCTCTCTCCAGGGGAAGCCGAAGTTTCCAAAAGGTCGTTGATCAAAGCTCGCCGCGTT
GTTTCATCAAGCCTTACGGTCACCGTAACCAGCAAATCAATATCACTGTGTGGCTTCAGGCCGCCATCCA
CTGCGGAGCCGTACAAATGTACGGCCAGCAACGTCGGTTCGAGATGGCGCTCGATGACGCCAACTACCTC
TGATAGTTGAGTCGATACTTCGGCGATCACCGCTTCCCTCATGATGTTTAACTTTGTTTTAGGGCGACTG
CCCTGCTGCGTAACATCGTTGCTGCTCCATAACATCAAACATCGACCCACGGCGTAACGCGCTTGCTGCT
TGGATGCCCGAGGCATAGACTGTACCCCAAAAAAACAGTCATAACAAGCCATGAAAACCGCCACTGCGCC
GTTACCACCGCTGCGTTCGGTCAAGGTTCTGGACCAGTTGCGTGAGCGCATACGCTACTTGCATTACAGC
TTACGAACCGAACAGGCTTATGTCCACTGGGTTCGTGCCTTCATCCGTTTCCACGGTGTGCGTCACCCGG
CAACCTTGGGCAGCAGCGAAGTCGAGGCATTTCTGTCCTGGCTGGCGAACGAGCGCAAGGTTTCGGTCTC
CACG
[255 nt withheld, positions 10085-10339]
ACGATCATCGTGCGGGAGGGCAAGGGCTCCAAGGATCGGGCCTTGATGTTACCCGAGAGCTTGGCACCCA
GCCTGCGCGAGCAGCTGTCGCGTGCACGGGCATGGTGGCTGAAGGACCAGGCCGAGGGCCGCAGCGGCGT
TGCGCTTCCCGACGCCCTTGAGCGGAAGTATCCGCGCGCCGGGCATTCCTGGCCGTGGTTCTGGGTTTTT
GCGCAGCACACGCATTCGACCGATCCACGGAGCGGTGTCGTGCGTCGCCATCACATGTATGACCAGACCT
TTCAGCGCGCCTTCAAACGTGCCGTAGAACAAGCAGGCATCACGAAGCCCGCCACACCGCACACCCTCCG
CCACTCGTTCGCGACGGCCTTGCTCCGCAGCGGTTACGACATTCGAACCGTGCAGGATCTGCTCGGCCAT
TCCGACGTCTCTACGACGATGATTTACACGCATGTGCTGAAAGTTGGCGGTGCCGGAGTGCGCTCACCGC
TTGATGCGCTGCCGCCCCTCACTAGTGAGAGGTAGGGCAGCGCAAGTCAATCCTGGCGGATTCACTACCC
CTGCGCGAAGGCCATCGGTGCCGCATCGAACGGCCGGTTGCGGAAAGTCCTCCCTGCGTCCGCTGATGGC
CGGCAGCAGCCCGTCGTTGCCTGATGGATCTTCCTGCATTGCTCACGCAGCTTTGAAACCTGAATCGGCG
CTGCTACGCCCACGTGTTCTGCCAACATAACGGCGGATGCTTCATCACGGGAAAGCACCGGAAACACGGC
GACCTCATGGGCCAAAAGCCACATTGAACGGGTCATGCCATCAGTGAAACACACCGCGAAATGGCCCAGA
ATCATGGTCGGGCTTACGTCAGCAAGCGGAACGGGGCTGTCGATGCCCACGGCAAAATGCGCGGCGCTCG
ACGGATATTTCCGGTCTTTAGGCATGTCCTGCTTCAACGGGCAGGCTTGAGAATCCTCGACGCCTAACGC
CAACCACGCTCGATAGAAAGCCAAGCCATTCACATACACAATGAAATCGGACTGTGCGGCATTTGAAGCT
GTCATAAAGGCGTCAGGATGGTTCGGCACGGGCAGCCGCCAAACAACCTCATTCCAAGCATTCGGCACGA
TTTGAGGCAATTCGAGGGGCAACCCGCTCGACTGCGCAAGCTCTTTATCAAGCCGCCGAATTTCCAGCCA
AGCGCGACACCGCCGCCGTAGCAACATCAGCATCGTTAGCGCCCATGCTCTCGGCCTGCGCCGGTTTTTT
CCATCTGCCGCTGTCGTTGATGTTGCGCGGCCTGTGGGTTGCGGACGATTCCGGCGCGACCGTGCGGATA
ACTGATTTCCGCATGGTCGTTCATCTTCACTTTCTCCGCGCCCGAAACAGCGGCGCGTTCATGCAGAATG
ATCGTGCCTGGGCGGCTATCGTCGGCCTGAATGACATAGCTATTGGTGCGACCGATCACACGGCCCCGGT
AAGTTTCGCCCGGTTCTGCGTGGCGGTGAAATTCATCTGCGCGGGCTTTCTCCCTGCCTACTGCCTCGCG
CACCTGTTGCGCCTCGATGATGGCCCTTTCTACGTCGCGCTCAAGCCGGTTGGCGTTGGTGCTCTTAGTG
GCGTCTGGCGTGGTTTCTAGCTCTTTGCGGGTCTCTTGTAGTCCGCTCTTGTAGTTCTCAAGCAAGGGTT
CATTGCCTTTGGCTTCTTTCGGAATTTCGGCCAATTGGCGGCCTGCCTCGAAAGCCAGCAGGCGCATGGT
TTCCGCTTCATTCTGGCGCGACTGCTCTTGCAGCTTCCGGCGTTCGTCTTTCTCCTGCTCGCGGCGCGTG
TCGGTCATGGTCTTTCCTCCATCGTGTCAAGCTCGCTTCGCGTGCCATAGTGCTCGCGCCGTTCAACGGC
GTTGCCGTCCTCCACTACGTTGCGGCCCTTCGGGTGACTCGGCGCTGTGCGCTATGGCGATCTGGAAGTG
TCGGGACGAGGGGCGTCCCGGCGGTAAATTCGACGTGCCTGCGGCGCGTCGAACAAGGGGCGTGCCCGGT
GTCAGTTCGTGGCATTTTTCGAGGCGCGACGCCATTTCCAAGGCTCCTGAGCATTCGGGTCTGACCAAAG
GCCGAGCCGTTGGCGGCGGGCCTCTTTTTCATACTCGTACATCTGCGCGTCGGTTGGTTTGCCGTAATAA
CGGTAAGCCCAGGCCATGCCTTCTTGAACCATGATCGCATTGATGTTGGTGAGTTGTGTTTGGCCGCCGG
GGTATTGCAACGGCGCGTAAACGACCCCAAGAGTGCGGCCATACCGATCAACCTCTTTTTCGGTCACTTG
AACCTCTTGGCGAAAGGTCAAGTCGGCGAGCCGTTGGCGAGCACGGGAGCCGAAGGCTTGGCCGCTTTCC
GGTGCGTCAATATCGGCCAATCTCACGCGGATGGTCTGACGGTTCACCAAAACGTCGATAGTGTCACCGT
CAAGGATTCGGACGACTTCACCCCGGAAGTCGGCCCAAGCGGGCACACTGACGATTAGGACGACAGCGGC
CGCGACCGCGCGAAGGGCGGCAAGGGCGCTTTTCATTGTTTGCCTCCTGTTTTCAAGACGGCTGTGAGAT
TGGCGACCTGCTCTTTGAGGGCTTCCACCTGACCTTGCAGACTGGCGGCGCGCTCGATGGCCTCCTTGGC
CTGTTTGCGGGCCTCGATAGCCTCGTTATCGCGTTGGGTGAGCTTTTCCATGCAGCGGTTTAGTTCTTCG
CCGCTGCGGCGTTTCACTTCGGCAAGCTGGTCGGCCAGCTTGTCGCGCTCGCGTTCCATAGGTTCGAGCT
GATTCACTCGTTCGCGGAGCTGGTCGTTTTCGCGGGTGAAGGTGTCGGCTAGTTCGATTGCTTCGGCAAG
CTGCTGGCTGATGGCCGCTTTGTCGGCCTCGATCTGTTTCCGATCTTCGTCAAACCGGGCGTTGGCGTGC
GCCAGGGCGATAGCCCATAGCGCATTGCCAAGCTCGGCAAGATGCTCGTTGACTGCAACCGGCAATGGGT
CTGATGAGGGCAGGGTGGCGGTCTTGCGGTTTTTCCATTCAGCCATTGCATCGGAAATGGTTGTGAAGCT
ACCGCTTCCGAGTTTCTTGCGCACGGCGGCCAAAGTGGGCCGGATGCCTTCGGCGTCCAGTTCGTCGGCT
GCTCGCCAAATGTCTTGTTTAGTGATTGCCATTCTTGCGGGCCTCTGTACTGTAGTATGTTGTATGATAC
TACATACTACAACAATTTAACAGAGCCATCTTGGAATCTGGTGTCTCTGCGCCTATAATTCTGGAACAGC
TACTTTCCGAACGACTCCTGCGTTGATCGGAAATCCAGAAGCCCGAGAGGTTGCCGCCTTTCGGGCTTTT
TCTTTTTCAAAAAAAAAAATTTATAAAACGATCTGTTGCGGCCGCCGGGTTGTGGGCAAAGGCGCTCGAC
GGTGGGCAACCGCTTGCGGTTGTCCACGGGCGGAGCCGGTGCGCGTAGCGCATTGTCCACAAGCCAAGGG
CGACCAATAATTGATATATATATTCATAATTGAAAAGCTAATTGAACATACTACTTGCTGTAACTACTTG
CCGGAGCGAGGGGTGTTTGCAAGCTGTTGATCTGAAAGGGCTATTAGCGTTCTCACGTGCCTTTTTGATT
AGCGATTTCACGTGACCTTATTAGCGATTTCACGTACTCCGATTAGCGATTTCACGTACCCTGATTAGCG
ATTTCACGTGGATAGTTTTTGGAGCGGGCCGGAAAGCCCCGTGAATCAAGGCTTTGCGGGGCATTAGCGG
TTTCACGTGGATAACTACCCTCTATCCACAGGCTTCCGGGGATAAAAAAGCCCGCTCGACGGCGGGCTGT
TGGATGGGAAGGCTTGACCAAGCCAAGCGTAGCGTTGGCCTGGTCAAGTCGGAGGGGGGCCGATGCGAGC
GCCCTTGCCGGGTGCGCGGGTGACATGCAGGCGTGTGGATTTGATGCGCAGGCATTCGCCGTCATCTTCG
ATGCAGTCGCTTGCCTCGGGATAGACAATCAACACTTCGCGTAGGCGCTTTTTGAAGTTGTATTTGAAGC
TGGCGAGTGCTGCCCGCTCTGCCCGCTCTCGGGCCTTATCGTCCAGTTCGGGCGAGTTGCGTGCGCGGCT
GCCATAGGATGAGCCGAATTGCGCTTGCAGGGCGACCCAAGGGATTTGCACGAAGGGGCGGCCCTTGGCC
CGCAACAGGAACACGCGATAGGTCAGCCACGTGTAAATGTCCATCGCAAGCGGAGACTGCCGCAAGGCAT
GCAGGTAGTCGATTCGGATAGGAACCGGTGAGCGGGTGACTTCCTCGAAGAAATCGCCTGTGAGGGTGAG
GGTGCTATCCCATAGCGCCCGATCTTCTGGCCGCTTGGGATTCCAGAATAGAAAAGCGCGCTTGGCAATG
ACGACGTTCTCAATGCCGAAGTCATTGCCTTGCTCGCCGGCAAGCGAAATCATGGATGAAAACAGGCGTT
GCGCCTGATTGCGAAGGGTGGCCGTGTAACGGCCATCGGTGTGCATTCCGAGCCTTTGTAGAAATTCCGA
TTGCGACCGGCCAAGGTTCAACACGGGGTCTTTCGTTCGCACGGCCTCGGTGCATATCCAAGCAAGCAAG
GTGCGCGGCATAGAACCGTAGGGCAGGCCGATGCTCGGCTTGCCCATGATCGACAAGGTGACGATGCCAT
TGGTGCGCTCAAAGTAGCTGGTCTTGGGGTCGGTGTGGGGCATGGTCGCTTGCACAAGGCAACGGGCCAT
GTAGCCGACTAAGCCAGCTTCGCGGGCATCCTCCATTTCGAGCGCGAGGCTCGTCTTGATGATCTCGTTG
ATACGATGGCCGGGGGCTTTGTTGTTCTTAGGCATGTTGTTCCCTCCCCGGCATGGTGATGGTTGGTCTA
GTGTTTGTGGGTTTGATGTTCCGGCGTTTGATGAACAGGCGCAAGGTGTGAGGGCTGACGCCTAACAACT
CGGCTGCGCGACTTTGCGGCAAGCCAAGGTTCACGTATGCCTGTACTTCATCAATACGGCTGTCCAGCTT
CAAGGCGCTCGATTTGCTGCCCTTGGGTCGCCCGAGCGTCTTGCCGCGCTCTCTGGCGACTTGTAGCGCC
TCGGTGGTACGTGCCTGAATGAAATGCCGCTCGATCTGTGCAGCCAAGCCAAGCACGGTTGCCATGATGT
CGCTTTGTAGGCTGCCGTCCATGATGATCTTCTGTTTGGTCACATGGACGATTAGGCCGCGCTCGCTCGC
CGCTTTGAGAATTTCCAAGGCGGCGAGGGCGGAACCGGCAATGCGCGTAATCTCCGGCGTCAGTAGCACG
TCGCCACGCTCGGCCTTTTCGATGATTGCTCCGAGCTTGCGCTTGCGCCAGTCCTTTGCTCTGCTGGCAA
TTTCTTCCTCGATCTGTAGCGGCGCGAAGCCTTTGGCGTTCGCGTATTCGAGCAAACCGTATTTTTGGTT
TTCCGGGTCTTGGCCGTCACGCGAAACCCGGAGATAGGCATAGTATTTTGGCATTTGCAGGGAAAACGTC
AGATTCGGTTAAACATGCCTCATTCTAGCGCAGATTAAATAGGAATTAAATACCCTGTTGCGGTATAGAT
AAAACGTTGGTTTGTTCTGCCCTATGAGCGTACAAAAAAGGCCGGGTGAGTGGCCCGGCCTTCGTTTAGG
TGCTGAATAGGATTGGTTCTGGTGCCAGCCTCATGAGAAGCGCGTCATAAAACCACATGAGGGCCGACGC
ACCAAGGCCGACGCCTGCGACCGATAGCATGATGTGGGTCTTATTGGCCGAGTCCAGCCCAAGCCACATG
ATCGGTAGGGTGATGAGACTGGCGAACGAAGCCAAGCCGAGAAGAAAGCGCACCGGGCCGCGCAGCCACC
AGAGAATGAGGAACACCAGATGTCGTTTTCAGAAGACGGCTGCACTG
